>Addgene plasmid #228169 | SP_E1 | addgene full sequence | sequence record 451773 | Addgene NGS Result
TCGGTCTCATATGTTCGCGTTTTATTTCTTAACGGCTTGTACGACCCTGAAGGGCGTTTTCGGCGCCCCT
TGAGACCAGACCAATAAAAAACGCCCGGCGGCAACCGAGCGTTCTGAACAAATCCAGATGGAGTTCTGAG
GTCATTACTGGATCTATCAACAGGAGTCCAAGCGAGCTCGATATCAAATTACGCCCCGCCCTGCCACTCA
TCGCAGTACTGTTGTAATTCATTAAGCATTCTGCCGACATGGAAGCCATCACAAACGGCATGATGAACCT
GAATCGCCAGCGGCATCAGCACCTTGTCGCCTTGCGTATAATATTTGCCCATGGTGAAAACGGGGGCGAA
GAAGTTGTCCATATTGGCCACGTTTAAATCAAAACTGGTGAAACTCACCCAGGGATTGGCTGAAACGAAA
AACATATTCTCAATAAACCCTTTAGGGAAATAGGCCAGGTTTTCACCGTAACACGCCACATCTTGCGAAT
ATATGTGTAGAAACTGCCGGAAATCGTCGTGGTATTCACTCCAGAGCGATGAAAACGTTTCAGTTTGCTC
ATGGAAAACGGTGTAACAAGGGTGAACACTATCCCATATCACCAGCTCACCGTCTTTCATTGCCATACGA
AATTCCGGATGAGCATTCATCAGGCGGGCAAGAATGTGAATAAAGGCCGGATAAAACTTGTGCTTATTTT
TCTTTACGGTCTTTAAAAAGGCCGTAATATCCAGCTGAACGGTCTGGTTATAGGTACATTGAGCAACTGA
CTGAAATGCCTCAAAATGTTCTTTACGATGCCATTGGGATATATCAACGGTGGTATATCCAGTGATTTTT
TTCTCCATTTTAGCTTCCTTAGCTCCTGAAAATCTCGATAACTCAAAAAATACGCCCGGTAGTGATCTTA
TTTCATTATGGTGAAAGTTGGAACCTCTTACGTGCCCGATCAATCATGACCAAAATCCCTTAACGTGAGT
TTTCGTTCCACTGAGCGTCAGACCCCGTAGAAAAGATCAAAGGATCTTCTTGAGATCCTTTTTTTCTGCG
CGTAATCTGCTGCTTGCAAACAAAAAAACCACCGCTACCAGCGGTGGTTTGTTTGCCGGATCAAGAGCTA
CCAACTCTTTTTCCGAAGGTAACTGGCTTCAGCAGAGCGCAGATACCAAATACTGTTCTTCTAGTGTAGC
CGTAGTTAGGCCACCACTTCAAGAACTCTGTAGCACCGCCTACATACCTCGCTCTGCTAATCCTGTTACC
AGTGGCTGCTGCCAGTGGCGATAAGTCGTGTCTTACCGGGTTGGACTCAAGACGATAGTTACCGGATAAG
GCGCAGCGGTCGGGCTGAACGGGGGGTTCGTGCACACAGCCCAGCTTGGAGCGAACGACCTACACCGAAC
TGAGATACCTACAGCGTGAGCTATGAGAAAGCGCCACGCTTCCCGAAGGGAGAAAGGCGGACAGGTATCC
GGTAAGCGGCAGGGTCGGAACAGGAGAGCGCACGAGGGAGCTTCCAGGGGGAAACGCCTGGTATCTTTAT
AGTCCTGTCGGGTTTCGCCACCTCTGACTTGAGCGTCGATTTTTGTGATGCTCGTCAGGGGGGCGGAGCC
TATGGAAAAACGCCAGCAACGCGGCCTTTTTACGGTTCCTGGCCTTTTGCTGGCCTTTTGCTCACATGTT
CTTTCCTGCGTTATCCCCTGATTCTGTGGATAACCGTAG
Features (pLannotate 1.2.2; 5 found; start..end, strand, type, name):
     11..64      +  CDS            MEL5 (fragment): MEL5_YEASX - Protein inferred from homology: Swiss-Prot protein existence level 3. From Saccharomyces cerevisiae (Baker's yeast).
     84..118     -  terminator     lambda t0 terminator: minimal transcription terminator from phage lambda (Scholtissek and Grosse, 1987)
    192..848     -  CDS            cat: CAT_ECOLX - Experimental evidence at protein level: Swiss-Prot protein existence level 1. This enzyme is an effector of chloramphenicol resistance in bacteria. From Escherichia coli. This protein is used as a marker in many commonly used cloning vectors, such as pACYC184.
    849..946     -  promoter       cat promoter: promoter of the E. coli cat gene encoding chloramphenicol acetyltransferase
   1030..1618    +  rep_origin     ori: high-copy-number ColE1/pMB1/pBR322/pUC origin of replication
