[The description below was written by a language model from this plasmid's Addgene catalogue record and pLannotate feature annotations shown in this document.]
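Description:
SP_E1 is a small (about 1.7 kb) synthetic-biology part plasmid built on the pYTK001 entry vector of the MoClo Yeast Toolkit. It is a storage and donor vector for *E. coli* rather than an expression construct. Propagation relies on a high-copy ColE1/pUC-type origin, and selection is by chloramphenicol resistance from the cat gene under its native promoter. A minimal lambda t0 terminator lies between the resistance cassette and the part region. The annotated feature table shows no yeast origin, yeast marker, promoter or terminator for the insert, as expected for a part that only becomes functional once assembled into a larger transcription unit.

The payload is a short fragment encoding the N-terminal secretion signal peptide (residues 0–18 in the insert name) of the *Saccharomyces cerevisiae* MEL5 protein, codon-optimised for budding yeast. It appears in the annotation as a 54-nt MEL5 coding fragment. According to the record, the part is flanked by BsaI sites so that it can be released with defined overhangs in Golden Gate reactions. The depositor classifies it as a "3a*" component, meaning it goes at the start of the coding-sequence slot, fused upstream of a protein of interest. The BsaI sites themselves are not annotated in the feature table.

Signal peptides direct recombinant proteins into the yeast secretory pathway. SP_E1 is intended for combinatorial Golden Gate assembly alongside other Yeast Toolkit-compatible parts. The associated work concerns high-throughput optimisation of protein secretion in yeast.
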