Addgene plasmid #228169: SP_E1
Purpose: Plasmid contains the secretion signal peptide sequence of the yeast MEL5 gene for use in Combinatorial Golden Gate Assembly (BsaI restriction sites).
Depositing lab: Joseph Brock. Depositing organization: Australian National University. Publication: High-throughput optimisation of protein secretion in yeast via an engineered biosensor. Cleaver A, Luo R, Smith OB, Murphy L, Schwessinger B, Brock J. Trends Biotechnol. 2025 Apr;43(4):838-867. doi: 10.1016/j.tibtech.2024.11.010. Epub 2024 Dec 13. PubMed 39674781.
Backbone
  Vector backbone: pYTK001
  Backbone manufacturer: John Dueber, Addgene plasmid #65108
  Vector type: Synthetic Biology
Growth in bacteria
  Bacterial resistance: Chloramphenicol, 25 μg/mL
  Growth temperature: 37°C
  Growth strain: DH5alpha
  Copy number: High Copy
Gene/Insert
  Gene/Insert name: sp_P41946_MEL5_YEASX:0-18 (alt name: Uniprot: P41946)
  Species: S. cerevisiae (budding yeast)
  Cloning method: Golden Gate
Terms and licenses: Academic/Nonprofit Terms; Industry Terms: Not Available to Industry
Depositor comments: Signal peptides direct recombinant protein secretion in yeast. Codon optimised for expression in S. cerevisiae. This part is designed for use with components from the MoClo Yeast Toolkit (Lee et al. 2015). This insert is a 3a* component, see Williams et al. 2024 for more detail.
How to cite: SP_E1 was a gift from Joseph Brock (Addgene plasmid # 228169 ; http://n2t.net/addgene:228169 ; RRID:Addgene_228169)
